Addgene plasmid #109991: pHH0103_IGLL1_C1-set
Purpose: Protein expression and purification of IGLL1_C1-set
Depositing lab: Sachdev Sidhu. Depositing organization: University of Toronto. Publication: Large-scale survey and database of high affinity ligands for peptide recognition modules. Teyra J, Kelil A, Jain S, Helmy M, Jajodia R, Hooda Y, Gu J, D'Cruz AA, Nicholson SE, Min J, Sudol M, Kim PM, Bader GD, Sidhu SS. Mol Syst Biol. 2020 Dec;16(12):e9310. doi: 10.15252/msb.20199310. PubMed 33438817.
Backbone
  Vector backbone: pHH0103
  Vector type: Bacterial Expression
Growth in bacteria
  Bacterial resistance: Ampicillin, 100 μg/mL
  Growth temperature: 37°C
  Growth strain: DH5alpha
  Copy number: Low Copy
Gene/Insert
  Gene/Insert name: IGLL1_C1-set
  Species: H. sapiens (human)
  Entrez Gene: IGLL1 (a.k.a. 14.1, AGM2, CD179b, IGL1, IGL5, IGLJ14.1, IGLL, IGO, IGVPB, VPREB2)
  Cloning method: Restriction Enzyme; 5′ cloning site Sfi1 (unknown if destroyed); 3′ cloning site Not1 (unknown if destroyed)
Terms and licenses: Academic/Nonprofit Terms; Industry Terms: Not Available to Industry
How to cite: pHH0103_IGLL1_C1-set was a gift from Sachdev Sidhu (Addgene plasmid # 109991 ; http://n2t.net/addgene:109991 ; RRID:Addgene_109991)
