[The description below was written by a language model from this plasmid's Addgene catalogue record and pLannotate feature annotations shown in this document.]
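Description:
pHH0103_IGLL1_C1-set is a bacterial expression plasmid of about 7.3 kb, built on the pHH0103 backbone, for producing and purifying the C1-set immunoglobulin domain of human IGLL1 (the lambda-like surrogate light chain component, CD179b, involved in B-cell development) in E. coli. It replicates from a ColE1/pBR322-type origin with the associated bom region. The catalogue lists it as low copy, although the rop coding sequence is annotated only as fragments interrupted by an f1 phage origin. Selection is by ampicillin through the β-lactamase gene and its native promoter.

Expression is driven by the strong hybrid tac promoter followed by a lac operator, and the plasmid carries its own lacI gene under the lacIq promoter, so transcription is repressed until it is induced with IPTG. The open reading frame begins with a 6xHis tag, continues through Schistosoma japonicum glutathione S-transferase, and ends with the IGLL1 fragment, which was inserted between SfiI and NotI sites. The resulting His-GST fusion can be captured on either nickel or glutathione resins. A bacteriophage fd terminator lies immediately downstream of the insert.

Beyond the terminator are fragments of M13 gene III, a tetracycline resistance remnant and a partial tet promoter. With the f1 origin, these suggest the backbone derives from a phage-display phagemid, although the record does not state this, and they are not expected to contribute to the expressed product. The plasmid belongs to a large set of domain expression constructs from a survey of high-affinity peptide ligands for peptide recognition modules, where purified domains of this kind would plausibly serve as binding targets.
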