Features (pLannotate 1.2.2; 21 found; start..end, strand, type, name):
      1..29      +  promoter       tac promoter: strong E. coli promoter; hybrid between the trp and lac UV5 promoters
     37..53      +  protein_bind   lac operator: The lac repressor binds to the lac operator to inhibit transcription in E. coli. This inhibition can be relieved by adding lactose or isopropyl-β-D-thiogalactopyranoside (IPTG). lac repressor encoded by lacI
    138..155     +  CDS            6xHis: 6xHis affinity tag
    171..824     +  CDS            GST26_SCHJA: Experimental evidence at protein level: Swiss-Prot protein existence level 1. GST isoenzymes appear to play a central role in the parasite detoxification system. Other functions are also suspected including a role in increasing the solubility of haematin in the parasite gut. From Schistosoma japonicum (Blood fluke).
    906..1433    +  CDS            IGLL1 (fragment): IGLL1_HUMAN - Also known as IGL1. Experimental evidence at protein level: Swiss-Prot protein existence level 1. Critical for B-cell development. From Homo sapiens (Human).
   1449..1496    +  terminator     fd terminator (sequence withheld): central terminator from bacteriophage fd (Otsuka and Kunisawa, 1982)
   1501..1713    +  CDS            M13 gene III (fragment) (sequence partly withheld): pIII; III; minor coat protein
   1728..2198    +  CDS            M13 gene III (fragment) (sequence partly withheld): pIII; III; minor coat protein
   2220..2290    +  CDS            TcR (fragment): tetracycline efflux protein; tet; confers resistance to tetracycline
   2532..2912    -  CDS            YPB1_ECOLX: Protein predicted: Swiss-Prot protein existence level 4. From Escherichia coli.
   2929..3080    +  CDS            rop (fragment): Rop protein, which maintains plasmids at low copy number; rop
   3116..3544    -  rep_origin     f1 ori (sequence partly withheld): f1 bacteriophage origin of replication; arrow indicates direction of (+) strand synthesis
   3553..3592    +  CDS            rop (fragment): Rop protein, which maintains plasmids at low copy number; rop
   3694..3834    +  misc_feature   bom: basis of mobility region from pBR322
   4020..4607    -  rep_origin     ori: high-copy-number ColE1/pMB1/pBR322/pUC origin of replication
   4778..5638    -  CDS            AmpR: β-lactamase; bla; confers resistance to ampicillin, carbenicillin, and related antibiotics
   5639..5743    -  promoter       AmpR promoter: bla
   5852..5929    +  promoter       lacIq promoter: lacI (mutant); In the lacIq allele, a single base change in the promoter boosts expression of the lacI gene about 10-fold.
   5930..7012    +  CDS            lacI: lac repressor; lacI; The lac repressor binds to the lac operator to inhibit transcription in E. coli. This inhibition can be relieved by adding lactose or isopropyl-β-D-thiogalactopyranoside (IPTG).
   7025..7046    +  protein_bind   CAP binding site: CAP binding activates transcription in the presence of cAMP. E. coli catabolite activator protein
   7065..7082    +  promoter       tet promoter (fragment): E. coli promoter for tetracycline efflux protein gene
>Addgene plasmid #109991 | pHH0103_IGLL1_C1-set | addgene full sequence | sequence record 215480 | Addgene NGS Result
TTGACAATTAATCATCGGCTCGTATAATGTGTGGAATTGTGAGCGGATAACAATTTCACACAGGAAACAG
CCAGTCCGTTTAGGTGTTTTCACGAGCACTTCACCAACAAGGACCATAGATTATGAAAATCGAAGAACAC
CATCACCATCACCATTCCAGCGGTAAGCTTATGTCCCCTATACTAGGTTATTGGAAAATTAAGGGCCTTG
TGCAACCCACTCGACTTCTTTTGGAATATCTTGAAGAAAAATATGAAGAGCATTTGTATGAGCGCGATGA
AGGTGATAAATGGCGAAACAAAAAGTTTGAATTGGGTTTGGAGTTTCCCAATCTTCCTTATTATATTGAT
GGTGATGTTAAATTAACACAGTCTATGGCCATCATACGTTATATAGCTGACAAGCACAACATGTTGGGTG
GTTGTCCAAAAGAGCGTGCAGAGATTTCAATGCTTGAAGGAGCGGTTTTGGATATTAGATACGGTGTTTC
GAGAATTGCATATAGTAAAGACTTTGAAACTCTCAAAGTTGATTTTCTTAGCAAGCTACCTGAAATGCTG
AAAATGTTCGAAGATCGTTTATGTCATAAAACATATTTAAATGGTGATCATGTAACCCATCCTGACTTCA
TGTTGTATGACGCTCTTGATGTTGTTTTATACATGGACCCAATGTGCCTGGATGCGTTCCCAAAATTAGT
TTGTTTTAAAAAACGTATTGAAGCTATCCCACAAATTGATAAGTACTTGAAATCCAGCAAGTATATAGCA
TGGCCTTTGCAGGGCTGGCAAGCCACGTTTGGTGGTGGCGACCATCCTCCAAAATCGGATCTGGAAGTTC
TGTTCCAGGGGCCCCTGTCCAGCGGTCTGGTTCCGCGTGGTTCCGGTACCGCGGCCCAGCCGGCCCTGCT
GCGTCCGACCGCGGCCAGTCAGTCCCGTGCACTGGGTCCGGGTGCACCGGGCGGTAGCTCTCGTAGTTCC
CTGCGTAGTCGTTGGGGTCGTTTTCTGCTGCAGCGTGGTTCTTGGACCGGTCCGCGTTGCTGGCCGCGTG
GTTTTCAAAGTAAACATAACTCCGTGACGCACGTTTTCGGCAGCGGTACCCAGCTGACGGTTCTGTCACA
ACCGAAAGCAACCCCGTCGGTCACGCTGTTTCCGCCGTCATCGGAAGAACTGCAGGCAAACAAAGCTACC
CTGGTGTGTCTGATGAATGATTTCTATCCGGGCATTCTGACCGTTACGTGGAAAGCAGACGGTACCCCGA
TCACGCAGGGTGTCGAAATGACCACGCCGAGCAAACAATCTAACAATAAATATGCAGCTAGCTCTTACCT
GAGCCTGACCCCGGAACAGTGGCGCTCTCGTCGCTCATACTCGTGCCAAGTTATGCATGAAGGTAGCACC
GTCGAAAAAACGGTGGCGCCGGCCGAATGTTCCGCGGCCGCATA
[142 nt withheld, positions 1445-1586]
C
[98 nt withheld, positions 1588-1685]
AGTTTGTACTGGTGACGAAACTCAGTGTCTAGCTAGAGTGGC
[149 nt withheld, positions 1728-1876]
T
[41 nt withheld, positions 1878-1918]
T
[62 nt withheld, positions 1920-1981]
A
[35 nt withheld, positions 1983-2017]
CCTCCCTCAATCGGTTGAATGTCGCCCTTTTGTCTTTGGCGCTGGTAAACCATATGAA
[86 nt withheld, positions 2076-2161]
T
[54 nt withheld, positions 2163-2216]
CTAGCGCCGCCCTATACCTTGTCTGCCTCCCCGCGTTGCGTCGCGGTGCATGGAGCCGGGCCACCTCGAC
CTGAATGGAAGCCGGCGGCACCTCGCTAACGGATTCACCACTCCAAGAATTGGAGCCAATCAATTCTTGC
GGAGAACTGTGAATGCGCAAACCAACCCTTGGCAGAACATATCCATCGCGTCCGCCATCTCCAGCAGCCG
CACGCGGCGCATCTCGGGCAGCGTTGGGTCCTGGCCACGGGTGCGCATGATCGTGCTCCTGTCGTTGAGG
ACCCGGCTAGGCTGGCGGGGTTGCCTTACTGGTTAGCAGAATGAATCACCGATACGCGAGCGAACGTGAA
GCGACTGCTGCTGCAAAACGTCTGCGACCTGAGCAACAACATGAATGGTCTTCGGTTTCCGTGTTTCGTA
AAGTCTGGAAACGCGGAAGTCAGCGCCCTGCACCATTATGTTCCGGATCTGCATCGCAGGATGCTGCTGG
CTACCCTGTGGAACACCTACATCTGTATTAACGAAGCGCTGGCATTGACCCTGAGTGATTTTTCTCTGGT
CCCGCCGCATCCATACCGCCAGTTGTTTACCCTCACAACGTTCCAGTAACCGGGCATGTTCATCATCAGT
AACCCGTATCGTGAGCATCCTCTCTCGTTTCATCGGTATCATTACCCCCATGAACAGAAATCCCCCTTAC
ACGGAGGCATCAGTGACCAAACAGGAAAAAACCGCCCTTAACATGGCCCGCTTTATCAGAAGCCAGACAT
TAACGCTTCTGGAGAAACTCAACGAGCTGGACGCGGATGAACAGGCAGACATCTGTGAATCGCTTCACGA
CCACGCTGATGAGCTTTACCGCAGGATCCGCGAAATTGTAAGCGTTAATATTTTGTTAAAATTCGCGTTA
AATTTTTGTTAAATCAGCTCATTTTTTAACCAATAGGCCGAAATCGGCAAAATCCCTTATAAATCAAAAG
AATAGACCGAGATAGGGT
[37 nt withheld, positions 3215-3251]
AAAGAACGTGGACTCCAACGTCAAAGG
[49 nt withheld, positions 3279-3327]
T
[91 nt withheld, positions 3329-3419]
G
[124 nt withheld, positions 3421-3544]
CGCGGATCCTGCCTCGCGCGTTTCGGTGATGACGGTGAAAACCTCTGACACATGCAGCTCCCGGAGACGG
TCACAGCTTGTCTGTAAGCGGATGCCGGGAGCAGACAAGCCCGTCAGGGCGCGTCAGCGGGTGTTGGCGG
GTGTCGGGGCGCAGCCATGACCCAGTCACGTAGCGATAGCGGAGTGTATACTGGCTTAACTATGCGGCAT
CAGAGCAGATTGTACTGAGAGTGCACCATATGCGGTGTGAAATACCGCACAGATGCGTAAGGAGAAAATA
CCGCATCAGGCGCTCTTCCGCTTCCTCGCTCACTGACTCGCTGCGCTCGGTCGTTCGGCTGCGGCGAGCG
GTATCAGCTCACTCAAAGGCGGTAATACGGTTATCCACAGAATCAGGGGATAACGCAGGAAAGAACATGT
GAGCAAAAGGCCAGCAAAAGGCCAGGAACCGTAAAAAGGCCGCGTTGCTGGCGTTTTTCCATAGGCTCCG
CCCCCCTGACGAGCATCACAAAAATCGACGCTCAAGTCAGAGGTGGCGAAACCCGACAGGACTATAAAGA
TACCAGGGTTTCCCCCTGGAAGCTCCCTCGTGCGCTCTCCTGTTCCGACCCTGCCGCTTACCGGATACCT
GTCCGCCTTTCTCCCTTCGGGAAGCGTGGCGCTTTCTCATAGCTCACGCTGTAGGTATCTCAGTTCGGTG
TAGGTCGTTCGCTCCAAGCTGGGCTGTGTGCACGAACCCCCCGTTCAGCCCGACCGCTGCGCCTTATCCG
GTAACTATCGTCTTGAGTCCAACCCGGTAAGACACGACTTATCGCCACTGGCAGCAGCCACTGGTAACAG
GATTAGCAGAGCGAGGTATGTAGGCGGTGCTACAGAGTTCTTGAAGTGGTGGCCTAACTACGGCTACACT
AGAAGGACAGTATTTGGTATCTGCGCTCTGCTGAAGCCAGTTACCTTCGGAAAAAGAGTTGGTAGCTCTT
GATCCGGCAAACAAACCACCGCTGGTAGCGGTGGTTTTTTTGTTTGCAAGCAGCAGATTACGCGCAGAAA
AAAAGGATCTCAAGAAGATCCTTTGATCTTTTCTACGGGGTCTGACGCTCAGTGGAACGAAAACTCACGT
TAAGGGATTTTGGTCATGAGATTATCAAAAAGGATCTTCACCTAGATCCTTTTAAATTAAAAATGAAGTT
TTAAATCAATCTAAAGTATATATGAGTAAACTTGGTCTGACAGTTACCAATGCTTAATCAGTGAGGCACC
TATCTCAGCGATCTGTCTATTTCGTTCATCCATAGTTGCCTGACTCCCCGTCGTGTAGATAACTACGATA
CGGGAGGGCTTACCATCTGGCCCCAGTGCTGCAATGATACCGCGAGACCCACGCTCACCGGCTCCAGATT
TATCAGCAATAAACCAGCCAGCCGGAAGGGCCGAGCGCAGAAGTGGTCCTGCAACTTTATCCGCCTCCAT
CCAGTCTATTAATTGTTGCCGGGAAGCTAGAGTAAGTAGTTCGCCAGTTAATAGTTTGCGCAACGTTGTT
GCCATTGCTGCAGGCATCGTGGTGTCACGCTCGTCGTTTGGTATGGCTTCATTCAGCTCCGGTTCCCAAC
GATCAAGGCGAGTTACATGATCCCCCATGTTGTGCAAAAAAGCGGTTAGCTCCTTCGGTCCTCCGATCGT
TGTCAGAAGTAAGTTGGCCGCAGTGTTATCACTCATGGTTATGGCAGCACTGCATAATTCTCTTACTGTC
ATGCCATCCGTAAGATGCTTTTCTGTGACTGGTGAGTACTCAACCAAGTCATTCTGAGAATAGTGTATGC
GGCGACCGAGTTGCTCTTGCCCGGCGTCAACACGGGATAATACCGCGCCACATAGCAGAACTTTAAAAGT
GCTCATCATTGGAAAACGTTCTTCGGGGCGAAAACTCTCAAGGATCTTACCGCTGTTGAGATCCAGTTCG
ATGTAACCCACTCGTGCACCCAACTGATCTTCAGCATCTTTTACTTTCACCAGCGTTTCTGGGTGAGCAA
AAACAGGAAGGCAAAATGCCGCAAAAAAGGGAATAAGGGCGACACGGAAATGTTGAATACTCATACTCTT
CCTTTTTCAATATTATTGAAGCATTTATCAGGGTTATTGTCTCATGAGCGGATACATATTTGAATGTATT
TAGAAAAATAAACAAATAGGGGTTCCGCGCACATTTCCCCGAAAAGTGCCACCTGACGTCTAAGAAACCA
TTATTATCATGACATTAACCTATAAAAATAGGCGTATCACGAGGCCCTTTCGTCTTCAAGAATTCCCGAC
ACCATCGAATGGTGCAAAACCTTTCGCGGTATGGCATGATAGCGCCCGGAAGAGAGTCAATTCAGGGTGG
TGAATGTGAAACCAGTAACGTTATACGATGTCGCAGAGTATGCCGGTGTCTCTTATCAGACCGTTTCCCG
CGTGGTGAACCAGGCCAGCCACGTTTCTGCGAAAACGCGGGAAAAAGTGGAAGCGGCGATGGCGGAGCTG
AATTACATTCCCAACCGCGTGGCACAACAACTGGCGGGCAAACAGTCGTTGCTGATTGGCGTTGCCACCT
CCAGTCTGGCCCTGCACGCGCCGTCGCAAATTGTCGCGGCGATTAAATCTCGCGCCGATCAACTGGGTGC
CAGCGTGGTGGTGTCGATGGTAGAACGAAGCGGCGTCGAAGCCTGTAAAGCGGCGGTGCACAATCTTCTC
GCGCAACGCGTCAGTGGGCTGATCATTAACTATCCGCTGGATGACCAGGATGCCATTGCTGTGGAAGCTG
CCTGCACTAATGTTCCGGCGTTATTTCTTGATGTCTCTGACCAGACACCCATCAACAGTATTATTTTCTC
CCATGAAGACGGTACGCGACTGGGCGTGGAGCATCTGGTCGCATTGGGTCACCAGCAAATCGCGCTGTTA
GCGGGCCCATTAAGTTCTGTCTCGGCGCGTCTGCGTCTGGCTGGCTGGCATAAATATCTCACTCGCAATC
AAATTCAGCCGATAGCGGAACGGGAAGGCGACTGGAGTGCCATGTCCGGTTTTCAACAAACCATGCAAAT
GCTGAATGAGGGCATCGTTCCCACTGCGATGCTGGTTGCCAACGATCAGATGGCGCTGGGCGCAATGCGC
GCCATTACCGAGTCCGGGCTGCGCGTTGGTGCGGATATCTCGGTAGTGGGATACGACGATACCGAAGACA
GCTCATGTTATATCCCGCCGTTAACCACCATCAAACAGGATTTTCGCCTGCTGGGGCAAACCAGCGTGGA
CCGCTTGCTGCAACTCTCTCAGGGCCAGGCGGTGAAGGGCAATCAGCTGTTGCCCGTCTCACTGGTGAAA
AGAAAAACCACCCTGGCGCCCAATACGCAAACCGCCTCTCCCCGCGCGTTGGCCGATTCATTAATGCAGC
TGGCACGACAGGTTTCCCGACTGGAAAGCGGGCAGTGAGCGCAACGCAATTAATGTAAGTTAGCTCACTC
ATTAGGCACAATTCTCATGTTTGACAGCTTATCATCGACTGCACGGTGCACCAATGCTTCTGGCGTCAGG
CAGCCATCGGAAGCTGTGGTATGGCTGTGCAGGTCGTAAATCACTGCATAATTCGTGTCGCTCAAGGCGC
ACTCCCGTTCTGGATAATGTTTTTTGCGCCGACATCATAACGGTTCTGGCAAATATTCTGAAATGAGCTG
