>Addgene plasmid #109991 | pHH0103_IGLL1_C1-set | depositor partial sequence | sequence record 206943 | pHH0103_IGLL1_C1-set sequence 549 bps
GGCCCAGCCGGCCCTGCTGCGTCCGACCGCGGCCAGTCAGTCCCGTGCACTGGGTCCGGGTGCACCGGGC
GGTAGCTCTCGTAGTTCCCTGCGTAGTCGTTGGGGTCGTTTTCTGCTGCAGCGTGGTTCTTGGACCGGTC
CGCGTTGCTGGCCGCGTGGTTTTCAAAGTAAACATAACTCCGTGACGCACGTTTTCGGCAGCGGTACCCA
GCTGACGGTTCTGTCACAACCGAAAGCAACCCCGTCGGTCACGCTGTTTCCGCCGTCATCGGAAGAACTG
CAGGCAAACAAAGCTACCCTGGTGTGTCTGATGAATGATTTCTATCCGGGCATTCTGACCGTTACGTGGA
AAGCAGACGGTACCCCGATCACGCAGGGTGTCGAAATGACCACGCCGAGCAAACAATCTAACAATAAATA
TGCAGCTAGCTCTTACCTGAGCCTGACCCCGGAACAGTGGCGCTCTCGTCGCTCATACTCGTGCCAAGTT
ATGCATGAAGGTAGCACCGTCGAAAAAACGGTGGCGCCGGCCGAATGTTCCGCGGCCGC
